Addgene plasmid #74004: CpcBfull-NaGLS fusion_CpcA
Purpose: Expresses the Nicotiana attenuata GLS as a fusion with the CpcB protein plus the CmR cassete in Synechocystis
Depositing lab: Anastasios Melis. Depositing organization: University of California, Berkeley. Publication: Cyanobacterial production of plant essential oils. Formighieri C, Melis A. Planta. 2018 Oct;248(4):933-946. doi: 10.1007/s00425-018-2948-0. Epub 2018 Jul 4. PubMed 29974209.
Backbone
  Vector backbone: pBluescript KS+
  Backbone manufacturer: Stratagene
  Backbone size w/o insert (bp): 2877
  Total vector size (bp): 7963
Growth in bacteria
  Bacterial resistance: Ampicillin, 100 μg/mL
  Growth temperature: 37°C
  Growth strain: DH5alpha
  Copy number: High Copy
Gene/Insert
  Gene/Insert name: NaGLS and CmR (alt name: Nicotiana attenuata geranyl linalool synthase fused to CpcB plus CmR)
  Species: Synechocystis and Nicotiana attenuata
  Insert size (bp): 5086
  GenBank ID: KJ755868 AGF50922.1
  Promoter: cpc
  Cloning method: Restriction Enzyme; 5′ cloning site SpeI (not destroyed); 3′ cloning site NotI (not destroyed)
  Sequencing primers: 5′ aagagtccctgaatatcaaa; 3′ ctagctcagagcattgatgg
Terms and licenses: Academic/Nonprofit Terms; Industry Terms: Not Available to Industry
How to cite: CpcBfull-NaGLS fusion_CpcA was a gift from Anastasios Melis (Addgene plasmid # 74004 ; http://n2t.net/addgene:74004 ; RRID:Addgene_74004)
