[The description below was written by a language model from this plasmid's Addgene catalogue record and pLannotate feature annotations shown in this document.]
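Description:
CpcBfull-NaGLS fusion_CpcA is a pBluescript KS+–based plasmid of about 8 kb, built to express a plant terpene synthase in the cyanobacterium Synechocystis. It is propagated in E. coli as a high-copy plasmid through the ColE1/pUC origin and selected with ampicillin via the bla gene. The backbone also keeps the usual pBluescript elements: the f1 origin, T7 and T3 promoters, and remnants of the lac promoter/operator and lacZα region. None of the annotated features is a cyanobacterial replication origin. The arrangement of the insert, with native Synechocystis cpc sequences at both ends, fits delivery by homologous recombination into the cpc locus, although the record does not say this explicitly.

The roughly 5.1 kb insert, cloned between SpeI and NotI, places the Nicotiana attenuata geranyl linalool synthase (NaGLS) under the cpc promoter as a fusion to the full-length CpcB protein, the β-subunit of phycocyanin. The feature table annotates cpcB, followed by a long stretch of about 2.4 kb with no meaningful annotation that presumably holds the NaGLS coding sequence. The short "CIBN fragment" hit within this stretch is most likely a spurious match. Downstream lie a chloramphenicol acetyltransferase cassette with its own cat promoter, which allows selection of Synechocystis transformants, and then cpcA, the phycocyanin α-subunit gene. CpcB is an abundant phycobilisome protein, so using it as the leading fusion partner probably serves to raise accumulation of the plant enzyme. The associated publication concerns cyanobacterial production of plant essential oils, here the diterpene alcohol geranyllinalool.
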