Features (pLannotate 1.2.2; 17 found; start..end, strand, type, name):
     33..461     -  rep_origin     f1 ori (sequence partly withheld): f1 bacteriophage origin of replication; arrow indicates direction of (+) strand synthesis
    466..623     -  CDS            lacZα (fragment): LacZα fragment of β-galactosidase; lacZ fragment
    626..644     +  promoter       T7 promoter: promoter for bacteriophage T7 RNA polymerase
    653..673     -  misc_feature   MCS (fragment): pBluescript multiple cloning site
   1224..1739    +  CDS            cpcB: PHCB_SYNY3 - Experimental evidence at protein level: Swiss-Prot protein existence level 1. Light-harvesting photosynthetic bile pigment-protein from the phycobiliprotein complex (phycobilisome, PBS). Phycocyanin is the major phycobiliprotein in the PBS rod. From Synechocystis sp. (strain PCC 6803 / Kazusa).
   4159..4176    +  CDS            CIBN (fragment): N-terminal portion of the CIB1 transcription factor from Arabidopsis thaliana binds to CRY2 (cryptochrome 2) that has absorbed blue light (Kennedy et al., 2010)
   4354..4456    +  promoter       cat promoter: promoter of the E. coli cat gene encoding chloramphenicol acetyltransferase
   4457..5116    +  CDS            CmR: chloramphenicol acetyltransferase; cat; confers resistance to chloramphenicol
   5271..5756    +  CDS            cpcA: PHCA_SYNY3 - Experimental evidence at protein level: Swiss-Prot protein existence level 1. Light-harvesting photosynthetic bile pigment-protein from the phycobiliprotein complex (phycobilisome, PBS). Phycocyanin is the major phycobiliprotein in the PBS rod. From Synechocystis sp. (strain PCC 6803 / Kazusa).
   5778..5796    -  promoter       T3 promoter: promoter for bacteriophage T3 RNA polymerase
   5841..5857    -  protein_bind   lac operator: The lac repressor binds to the lac operator to inhibit transcription in E. coli. This inhibition can be relieved by adding lactose or isopropyl-β-D-thiogalactopyranoside (IPTG). lac repressor encoded by lacI
   5865..5895    -  promoter       lac promoter: promoter for the E. coli lac operon
   5910..5931    -  protein_bind   CAP binding site: CAP binding activates transcription in the presence of cAMP. E. coli catabolite activator protein
   5944..6036    -  CDS            lacI (fragment): lac repressor; lacI; The lac repressor binds to the lac operator to inhibit transcription in E. coli. This inhibition can be relieved by adding lactose or isopropyl-β-D-thiogalactopyranoside (IPTG).
   6219..6807    -  rep_origin     ori: high-copy-number ColE1/pMB1/pBR322/pUC origin of replication
   6978..7838    -  CDS            AmpR: β-lactamase; bla; confers resistance to ampicillin, carbenicillin, and related antibiotics
   7839..7943    -  promoter       AmpR promoter: bla
>Addgene plasmid #74004 | CpcBfull-NaGLS fusion_CpcA | depositor full sequence | sequence record 137695 | CpcBfull-NaGLS fusion_CpcA sequence 7963 bps
CACCTAAATTGTAAGCGTTAATATTTTGTTAAAATTCGCGTTAAATTTTTGTTAAATCAGCTCATTTTTT
AACCAATAGGCCGAAATCGGCAAAATCCCTTATAAATCAAAAGAATAGACCGAGATAGGGT
[37 nt withheld, positions 132-168]
AAAGAACGTGGACTCCAACGTCAAAGG
[49 nt withheld, positions 196-244]
T
[91 nt withheld, positions 246-336]
G
[124 nt withheld, positions 338-461]
CCCATTCGCCATTCAGGCTGCGCAACTGTTGGGAAGGGCGATCGGTGCGGGCCTCTTCGCTATTACGCCA
GCTGGCGAAAGGGGGATGTGCTGCAAGGCGATTAAGTTGGGTAACGCCAGGGTTTTCCCAGTCACGACGT
TGTAAAACGACGGCCAGTGAATTGTAATACGACTCACTATAGGGCGAATTGGGTACCGGGCCCCCCCTCG
AGAAGAGTCCCTGAATATCAAAATGGTGGGATAAAAAGCTCAAAAAGGAAAGTAGGCTGTGGTTCCCTAG
GCAACAGTCTTCCCTACCCCACTGGAAACTAAAAAAACGAGAAAAGTTCGCACCGAACATCAATTGCATA
ATTTTAGCCCTAAAACATAAGCTGAACGAAACTGGTTGTCTTCCCTTCCCAATCCAGGACAATCTGAGAA
TCCCCTGCAACATTACTTAACAAAAAAGCAGGAATAAAATTAACAAGATGTAACAGACATAAGTCCCATC
ACCGTTGTATAAAGTTAACTGTGGGATTGCAAAAGCATTCAAGCCTAGGCGCTGAGCTGTTTGAGCATCC
CGGTGGCCCTTGTCGCTGCCTCCGTGTTTCTCCCTGGATTTATTTAGGTAATATCTCTCATAAATCCCCG
GGTAGTTAACGAAAGTTAATGGAGATCAGTAACAATAACTCTAGGGTCATTACTTTGGACTCCCTCAGTT
TATCCGGGGGAATTGTGTTTAAGAAAATCCCAACTCATAAAGTCAAGTAGGAGATTAATTCAATGTTCGA
CGTATTCACTCGGGTTGTTTCCCAAGCTGATGCTCGCGGCGAGTACCTCTCTGGTTCTCAGTTAGATGCT
TTGAGCGCTACCGTTGCTGAAGGCAACAAACGGATTGATTCTGTTAACCGCATCACCGGTAATGCTTCCG
CTATCGTTTCCAACGCTGCTCGTGCTTTGTTCGCCGAACAGCCCCAATTAATCCAACCCGGTGGAAACGC
CTACACCAGCCGTCGTATGGCTGCTTGTTTGCGTGACATGGAAATCATCCTCCGCTATGTTACCTACGCA
ACCTTCACCGGCGACGCTTCCGTTCTAGAAGATCGTTGCTTGAACGGTCTCCGTGAAACCTACGTTGCCC
TGGGTGTTCCCGGTGCTTCCGTAGCTGCTGGCGTTCAAAAAATGAAAGAAGCTGCCCTGGACATCGTTAA
CGATCCCAATGGCATCACCCGTGGTGATTGCAGTGCTATCGTTGCTGAAATCGCTGGTTACTTCGACCGC
GCCGCTGCTGCCGTAGCCACTAGTGATTCCTCCTCCATTGTGTCTTCCATTGAATCTCTAGTCAATGAGA
TCAAGAAAGATATGTTCTCAAACCAAGAATTTAACACTTTTGTTACCCCAATATCTGCCTATGACACTGC
TTGGTTGGCCATGATTTCTTATAATAATCAAGAAAAAGCCACTAATGATCATTCTTTTTCTGGCCCTATG
TTTGAGAGTTGTTTAAATTGGATTCTCAACAACCAAAATGAGCAAGGATTTTGGGGAGAATCCAATGGTG
AAAATCTTCCTACCATTTATGCTCTCCCTACTACTCTTGCTTGTATGATAGCACTCAAGAAATGGGATGT
GGGTGAAACCAACATCAAAAAAGGTTTGAAATTTATTCATGCTAATACGGAAATACTTCTGAAAGAGAAT
TCTCAACAATTTCCACGTTGGTTTACCATTGTTTTCCCTGCAATGGTTCAACTTGCTAAATCAGTAGGCC
TGGAGATTATTTTTGTGAATGGATCAGAAAGATTACTTTCTGACGTGGTCATGAAGAGGAGAGTAATTCT
TGAAAGTGAAAAGCTAATGGATGTGACAGCAGGGCATGATCAACCTCTTTTGGCATATCTAGAGAGCTTG
CCAAATTATTTTGTGGATCAAAAAGACCAAATCCTAAAACATTTAAGTGAAGATGGTTCTTTGTTTCAAT
CTCCCTCTGCTACAGCACAAGCATTCATGTCCACAGGGAACCAAAAATGTCTTGAATATCTCATGTCCAT
TGTTCACAAGTGTCCAAATGGAGTACCTTCAAGATTTCCAGTGGATGAAGAGCTAATAAATCTTTGCATG
ATTGACCACATTCAGAGAATGGGATTGGCTAACCACTTTAACAAAGAGATTGAACAGATTCTTGGCCAAG
TTTATAAGAATCAAATGAATAACCAGAATGAGTACTTATCAGAAATAAGTACTTTACCTGAGAGATTATA
CAAGGACTCTTTGGCTTTTCGACTTCTCCGTTTGCAAGGCTATAAAATAAATCAAGGAAGTTTTTGTTGG
TTTGTTCATCAACCGCAGATAAGGGCCTACATAGAAAAGAATCAAGAACGTTTTACATATGTGATGTACA
ATGTGTACAGAGCTACAGATCTTATGTTCAATGGAGAATCTGAAATGGAGAAAGTACGATCTTTTGCCAG
AAATTTTCTTGAAAGTTCAATGGAACTCGTGAGCAATGAGGACAACTTATTACTACTTCCTTCACTTCAA
AAAGTGATTGAGCATGAGTTGAATGTTCCATGGGTTGCTCGATTAGAACATCTTGATCACAGATTATGGA
TTGAATTAAGCCAATCTCTCCCTCTTTCAATTGGAAAATCTGCAGATTATTGGTTGTCTTGTCTGCACAA
TGACAAATTGGTGAAACTAGCAGTGCAAAATTACGAATATCGACAGTCAGTTTACAGGACAGAATTGGAA
GAACTCAAGAGGTGGTCGAAAGAGAAAGACCTCGTGGACATTGGATTTGGGCGAGAGAAAACTACATATT
CCTATTTTGCAAGTGCAGCTAGCAGCAGCAGTTTTCTACCTTTTGATTCTTTTCTTCGATTGGTTGTTGC
AAAATGTTCCATAGTTATTACAGTTGCTGATGATTTTTATGATGAGGAAGCCTCTTTAAATGACTTGAAA
ATCTTAACCGACGCTGTACAGAGGTGGGATGGAAGTAACCTTGATGGCCCTAGTAAGATCATATTTGATG
CACTCGATGATCTTGTGTGCGATGTTGCTAAGTTGTACCACCTTCGACACGCAATCGACATCACTTCAGA
ACTTCGACGTCAGTGGCAGGAGACATTTCTTGCATGGATGATGGAAAGCACGTGGAGTAACAATGTAGCC
ATGCCATCTAGGAATGAATACCTAGAAATTGGCATGATATCAATTGGTGCACATATTTTGGTTCTTCATG
CTGCTTCTCTTGAAAATCCAAGTTTGCCAAGGGAAAAACTTAAGCCAATTGATGGCCAATATGAAAATAT
TACAAAGTTGCTTATGGTCACCACTCGTTTGTTGAATGATATCCAGAGCTATCAAAAAGAATGTGAAGTA
GGGAAAATGAACTACACATTACTTCACATGAATGAAAATCCAGGGGCACAACTTGATGATTCAATTGAAT
ATGTGAAAGAGATTTTGGCCAACAAGAAGAAGGAATTTCTTGAAAATGTTCTAATGGATGGATTCAATGA
TATGCCAAAGACATGCAAACTACTTCATCTTTCTTGCCTAAATGTGTTTCACATGTTCTTCAATTCTTGC
AATTTATTTGATACCAAAGCAGCAATTCTTGAAGATATAATGAGAGCTATTTACATTCCTCTTCAAGAAC
AAACCTCAATTCCATCATTAAAAACTTCTCCAATTTTAACACCTCAAGAAAAGAAGAAGAAGAAGGAGAA
GAAGATTGAGAATATTCCAACTAAAGTTTCTGCTTGTCTCAATGGGAAAAACTTCAAACATCAAGTTGGC
ATTGGAATAAGTTTTGTTGGAAGTAAAGCTCCTAAGAATCATCCTTTTGGTTGGAATACAAAAGGATTTG
CTTCACATAAGCTAAGTTCATGTTTCATGTAAGCGGCCGCGTTGATCGGCACGTAAGAGGTTCCAACTTT
CACCATAATGAAATAAGATCACTACCGGGCGTATTTTTTGAGTTATCGAGATTTTCAGGAGCTAAGGAAG
CTAAAATGGAGAAAAAAATCACTGGATATACCACCGTTGATATATCCCAATGGCATCGTAAAGAACATTT
TGAGGCATTTCAGTCAGTTGCTCAATGTACCTATAACCAGACCGTTCAGCTGGATATTACGGCCTTTTTA
AAGACCGTAAAGAAAAATAAGCACAAGTTTTATCCGGCCTTTATTCACATTCTTGCCCGCCTGATGAATG
CTCATCCGGAATTCCGTATGGCAATGAAAGACGGTGAGCTGGTGATATGGGATAGTGTTCACCCTTGTTA
CACCGTTTTCCATGAGCAAACTGAAACGTTTTCATCGCTCTGGAGTGAATACCACGACGATTTCCGGCAG
TTTCTACACATATATTCGCAAGATGTGGCGTGTTACGGTGAAAACCTGGCCTATTTCCCTAAAGGGTTTA
TTGAGAATATGTTTTTCGTCTCAGCCAATCCCTGGGTGAGTTTCACCAGTTTTGATTTAAACGTGGCCAA
TATGGACAACTTCTTCGCCCCCGTTTTCACCATGGGCAAATATTATACGCAAGGCGACAAGGTGCTGATG
CCGCTGGCGATTCAGGTTCATCATGCCGTCTGTGATGGCTTCCATGTCGGCAGAATGCTTAATGAATTAC
AACAGTACTGCGATGAGTGGCAGGGCGGGGCGTAATTTTTTTAAGGCAGTTATTGGTGCCCTTAAACGCC
TGGGGATCCTCTGGTTATTTTAAAAACCAACTTTACTCAGGTTCCATACCCGAGAAAATCCAGCTTAAAG
CTGACATATCTAGGAAAATTTTCACATTCTAACGGGAGATACCAGAACAATGAAAACCCCTTTAACTGAA
GCCGTTTCCACCGCTGACTCTCAAGGTCGCTTTCTGAGCAGCACCGAATTGCAAATTGCTTTCGGTCGTC
TACGTCAAGCTAATGCTGGTTTGCAAGCCGCTAAAGCTCTGACCGACAATGCCCAGAGCTTGGTAAATGG
TGCTGCCCAAGCCGTTTATAACAAATTCCCCTACACCACCCAAACCCAAGGCAACAACTTTGCTGCGGAT
CAACGGGGTAAAGACAAGTGTGCCCGGGACATCGGCTACTACCTCCGCATCGTTACCTACTGCTTAGTTG
CTGGTGGTACCGGTCCTTTGGATGAGTACTTGATCGCCGGTATTGATGAAATCAACCGCACCTTTGACCT
CTCCCCCAGCTGGTATGTTGAAGCTCTGAAATACATCAAAGCTAACCACGGCTTGAGTGGCGATGCCCGT
GACGAAGCTAATTCCTACCTCGATTACGCCATCAATGCTCTGAGCTAGGAGCTCCAGCTTTTGTTCCCTT
TAGTGAGGGTTAATTTCGAGCTTGGCGTAATCATGGTCATAGCTGTTTCCTGTGTGAAATTGTTATCCGC
TCACAATTCCACACAACATACGAGCCGGAAGCATAAAGTGTAAAGCCTGGGGTGCCTAATGAGTGAGCTA
ACTCACATTAATTGCGTTGCGCTCACTGCCCGCTTTCCAGTCGGGAAACCTGTCGTGCCAGCTGCATTAA
TGAATCGGCCAACGCGCGGGGAGAGGCGGTTTGCGTATTGGGCGCTCTTCCGCTTCCTCGCTCACTGACT
CGCTGCGCTCGGTCGTTCGGCTGCGGCGAGCGGTATCAGCTCACTCAAAGGCGGTAATACGGTTATCCAC
AGAATCAGGGGATAACGCAGGAAAGAACATGTGAGCAAAAGGCCAGCAAAAGGCCAGGAACCGTAAAAAG
GCCGCGTTGCTGGCGTTTTTCCATAGGCTCCGCCCCCCTGACGAGCATCACAAAAATCGACGCTCAAGTC
AGAGGTGGCGAAACCCGACAGGACTATAAAGATACCAGGCGTTTCCCCCTGGAAGCTCCCTCGTGCGCTC
TCCTGTTCCGACCCTGCCGCTTACCGGATACCTGTCCGCCTTTCTCCCTTCGGGAAGCGTGGCGCTTTCT
CATAGCTCACGCTGTAGGTATCTCAGTTCGGTGTAGGTCGTTCGCTCCAAGCTGGGCTGTGTGCACGAAC
CCCCCGTTCAGCCCGACCGCTGCGCCTTATCCGGTAACTATCGTCTTGAGTCCAACCCGGTAAGACACGA
CTTATCGCCACTGGCAGCAGCCACTGGTAACAGGATTAGCAGAGCGAGGTATGTAGGCGGTGCTACAGAG
TTCTTGAAGTGGTGGCCTAACTACGGCTACACTAGAAGGACAGTATTTGGTATCTGCGCTCTGCTGAAGC
CAGTTACCTTCGGAAAAAGAGTTGGTAGCTCTTGATCCGGCAAACAAACCACCGCTGGTAGCGGTGGTTT
TTTTGTTTGCAAGCAGCAGATTACGCGCAGAAAAAAAGGATCTCAAGAAGATCCTTTGATCTTTTCTACG
GGGTCTGACGCTCAGTGGAACGAAAACTCACGTTAAGGGATTTTGGTCATGAGATTATCAAAAAGGATCT
TCACCTAGATCCTTTTAAATTAAAAATGAAGTTTTAAATCAATCTAAAGTATATATGAGTAAACTTGGTC
TGACAGTTACCAATGCTTAATCAGTGAGGCACCTATCTCAGCGATCTGTCTATTTCGTTCATCCATAGTT
GCCTGACTCCCCGTCGTGTAGATAACTACGATACGGGAGGGCTTACCATCTGGCCCCAGTGCTGCAATGA
TACCGCGAGACCCACGCTCACCGGCTCCAGATTTATCAGCAATAAACCAGCCAGCCGGAAGGGCCGAGCG
CAGAAGTGGTCCTGCAACTTTATCCGCCTCCATCCAGTCTATTAATTGTTGCCGGGAAGCTAGAGTAAGT
AGTTCGCCAGTTAATAGTTTGCGCAACGTTGTTGCCATTGCTACAGGCATCGTGGTGTCACGCTCGTCGT
TTGGTATGGCTTCATTCAGCTCCGGTTCCCAACGATCAAGGCGAGTTACATGATCCCCCATGTTGTGCAA
AAAAGCGGTTAGCTCCTTCGGTCCTCCGATCGTTGTCAGAAGTAAGTTGGCCGCAGTGTTATCACTCATG
GTTATGGCAGCACTGCATAATTCTCTTACTGTCATGCCATCCGTAAGATGCTTTTCTGTGACTGGTGAGT
ACTCAACCAAGTCATTCTGAGAATAGTGTATGCGGCGACCGAGTTGCTCTTGCCCGGCGTCAATACGGGA
TAATACCGCGCCACATAGCAGAACTTTAAAAGTGCTCATCATTGGAAAACGTTCTTCGGGGCGAAAACTC
TCAAGGATCTTACCGCTGTTGAGATCCAGTTCGATGTAACCCACTCGTGCACCCAACTGATCTTCAGCAT
CTTTTACTTTCACCAGCGTTTCTGGGTGAGCAAAAACAGGAAGGCAAAATGCCGCAAAAAAGGGAATAAG
GGCGACACGGAAATGTTGAATACTCATACTCTTCCTTTTTCAATATTATTGAAGCATTTATCAGGGTTAT
TGTCTCATGAGCGGATACATATTTGAATGTATTTAGAAAAATAAACAAATAGGGGTTCCGCGCACATTTC
CCCGAAAAGTGC
