>Addgene plasmid #74004 | CpcBfull-NaGLS fusion_CpcA | addgene partial sequence | sequence record 139825 | T7 5'-TAATACGACTCACTATAGGG-3'
AAAGCTCAAAAAGGAAAGTAGGCTGTGGTTCCCTAGGCAACAGTCTTCCCTACCCCACTGGAAACTAAAA
AAACGAGAAAAGTTCGCACCGAACATCAATTGCATAATTTTAGCCCTAAAACATAAGCTGAACGAAACTG
GTTGTCTTCCCTTCCCAATCCAGGACAATCTGAGAATCCCCTGCAACATTACTTAACAAAAAAGCAGGAA
TAAAATTAACAAGATGTAACAGACATAAGTCCCATCACCGTTGTATAAAGTTAACTGTGGGATTGCAAAA
GCATTCAAGCCTAGGCGCTGAGCTGTTTGAGCATCCCGGTGGCCCTTGTCGCTGCCTCCGTGTTTCTCCC
TGGATTTATTTAGGTAATATCTCTCATAAATCCCCGGGTAGTTAACGAAAGTTAATGGAGATCAGTAACA
ATAACTCTAGGGTCATTACTTTGGACTCCCTCAGTTTATCCGGGGGAATTGTGTTTAAGAAAATCCCAAC
TCATAAAGTCAAGTAGGAGATTAATTCAATGTTCGACGTATTCACTCGGGTTGTTTCCCAAGCTGATGCT
CGCGGCGAGTACCTCTCTGGTTCTCAGTTAGATGCTTTGAGCGCTACCGTTGCTGAAGGCAACAAACGGA
TTGATTCTGTTAACCGCATCACCGGTAATGCTTCCGCTATCGTT
