>Addgene plasmid #74004 | CpcBfull-NaGLS fusion_CpcA | addgene partial sequence | sequence record 139893 | CAT-R 5'-GCAACTGACTGAAATGCCTC-3'
GGTATATCCAGTGATTTTTTTCTCCATTTTAGCTTCCTTAGCTCCTGAAAATCTCGATAACTCAAAAAAT
ACGCCCGGTAGTGATCTTATTTCATTATGGTGAAAGTTGGAACCTCTTACGTGCCGATCAACGCGGCCGC
TTACATGAAACATGAACTTAGCTTATGTGAAGCAAATCCTTTTGTATTCCAACCAAAAGGATGATTCTTA
GGAGCTTTACTTCCAACAAAACTTATTCCAATGCCAACTTGATGTTTGAAGTTTTTCCCATTGAGACAAG
CAGAAACTTTAGTTGGAATATTCTCAATCTTCTTCTCCTTCTTCTTCTTCTTTTCTTGAGGTGTTAAAAT
TGGAGAAGTTTTTAATGATGGAATTGAGGTTTGTTCTTGAAGAGGAATGTAAATAGCTCTCATTATATCT
TCAAGAATTGCTGCTTTGGTATCAAATAAATTGCAAGAATTGAAGAACATGTGAAACACATTTAGGCAAG
AAAGATGAAGTAGTTTGCATGTCTTTGGCATATCATTGAATCCATCCATTAGAACATTTTCAAGAAATTC
CTTCTTCTTGTTGGCCAAAATCTCTTTCACATATTCAATTGAATCATCAAGTTGTGCCCCTGGATTTTCA
TTCATGTGAAGTAATGTGTAGTTCATTTTCCCTACTTCACATTCTTTTTGATAGCTCTGGATATCATTCA
ACAAACGAGTGGTGACCATAAGCAACTTTGTAATATTTTCATATTGGCCATCAATTGGCTTAAGTTT
